Addgene plasmid #208952: Polymerase variant click editor (CE1) - pCMV-T7-PCV2-nCas9-TaqStoffel (JO595)
Purpose: A variant CE1 construct with Taq Stoffel DNA polymerase, expressed from CMV or T7 promoters.
Depositing lab: Benjamin Kleinstiver. Depositing organization: Massachusetts General Hospital. Publication: Click editing enables programmable genome writing using DNA polymerases and HUH endonucleases. Ferreira da Silva J, Tou CJ, King EM, Eller ML, Rufino-Ramos D, Ma L, Cromwell CR, Metovic J, Benning FMC, Chao LH, Eichler FS, Kleinstiver BP. Nat Biotechnol. 2024 Jul 22. doi: 10.1038/s41587-024-02324-x. PubMed 39039307.
Backbone
  Vector backbone: pCMV-T7-SpCas9-P2A-EGFP (RTW3027)
  Vector type: Mammalian Expression, CRISPR ; in vitro transcription; T7 promoter
Growth in bacteria
  Bacterial resistance: Ampicillin, 100 μg/mL
  Growth temperature: 37°C
  Growth strain: DH5alpha
  Copy number: High Copy
Gene/Insert
  Gene/Insert name: PCV2-XTEN-nSpCas9-BPNLS-TaqStoffel-BPNLS (alt name: JO595)
  Species: Synthetic
  Mutation: nSpCas9(H840A)
  Promoter: CMV and T7
  Tag / fusion protein: BPNLS (C terminal on insert)
  Cloning method: Gibson Cloning
  Sequencing primers: 5′ oBK6928-CCAAGTCTCCACCCCATTGACG; 3′ oBK219-GGGAGTGGCACCTTCCAGGGTC
Terms and licenses: Academic/Nonprofit Terms; Industry Terms: Not Available to Industry
Depositor comments: Please visit https://doi.org/10.1101/2023.09.12.557440 for bioRxiv preprint.
How to cite: Polymerase variant click editor (CE1) - pCMV-T7-PCV2-nCas9-TaqStoffel (JO595) was a gift from Benjamin Kleinstiver (Addgene plasmid # 208952 ; http://n2t.net/addgene:208952 ; RRID:Addgene_208952)
