[The description below was written by a language model from this plasmid's Addgene catalogue record and pLannotate feature annotations shown in this document.]
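Description:
pCMV-T7-PCV2-nCas9-TaqStoffel (JO595) is a 9.7 kb mammalian expression and in vitro transcription plasmid encoding a polymerase-variant version of the CE1 "click editor". It was built by Gibson cloning into the pCMV-T7-SpCas9-P2A-EGFP (RTW3027) backbone. It is propagated in E. coli as a high-copy plasmid through a ColE1/pUC-type origin and selected with ampicillin via the β-lactamase gene. The annotated lac promoter/operator, CAP site, lacI fragment, bom fragment and short SV40 and MCS fragments appear to be backbone remnants with no stated role in the design. No EGFP or P2A element is annotated, so the parental reporter does not appear to be retained.

The payload is a single synthetic fusion open reading frame, PCV2-XTEN-nSpCas9-BPNLS-TaqStoffel-BPNLS, placed downstream of the CMV enhancer/promoter and a T7 promoter and terminated by the bGH polyadenylation signal. CMV drives expression in transfected mammalian cells, while T7 allows the mRNA to be produced by in vitro transcription. At the N terminus is a fragment of the porcine circovirus 2 Rep protein, an HUH endonuclease that nicks a specific ssDNA recognition sequence and becomes covalently attached to the 5′ end of that DNA, which lets the editor carry a DNA template. It is joined through an XTEN linker to the SpCas9 H840A nickase, which provides guide RNA-directed targeting and nicks one genomic strand. This is followed by a bipartite nuclear localisation signal, the Stoffel fragment of Thermus aquaticus DNA polymerase I (which lacks the 5′–3′ exonuclease domain), and a second C-terminal BPNLS. The polymerase is intended to extend from the nicked genomic strand using the tethered template to write edits. The construct serves to test Taq Stoffel as an alternative polymerase in the CE1 architecture. No guide RNA cassette is annotated on this plasmid.
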