Features (pLannotate 1.2.2; 18 found; start..end, strand, type, name):
    171..1031    -  CDS            AmpR: β-lactamase; bla; confers resistance to ampicillin, carbenicillin, and related antibiotics
   1032..1136    -  promoter       AmpR promoter: bla
   1207..1251    -  misc_feature   bom (fragment): basis of mobility region from pBR322
   1406..1785    +  enhancer       CMV enhancer: human cytomegalovirus immediate early enhancer
   1786..1989    +  promoter       CMV promoter: human cytomegalovirus (CMV) immediate early promoter
   2031..2049    +  promoter       T7 promoter: promoter for bacteriophage T7 RNA polymerase
   2069..2440    +  CDS            Rep (fragment): REP_PCV2 - Experimental evidence at protein level: Swiss-Prot protein existence level 1. Essential for the replication of viral ssDNA. The closed circular ssDNA genome is first converted to a superhelical dsDNA. Rep and/or Rep' binds a specific hairpin at the genome origin of replication. Introduces an endonucleolytic nick within the conserved sequence 5'-AGTATTAC-3' in the intergenic region of the genome, thereby initiating the rolling circle replication (RCR). Following cleavage, binds covalently to the 5'-phosphate of DNA as a tyrosyl ester. The cleavage gives rise to a free 3'-OH that serv
   2486..4087    +  CDS            Cas9(N): N-terminal portion of Streptococcus pyogenes Cas9 (Zetsche et al., 2015)
   4088..6582    +  CDS            Cas9(C) (fragment): C-terminal portion of Streptococcus pyogenes Cas9 (Zetsche et al., 2015)
   6638..8308    +  CDS            polA (fragment): DPO1_THEAQ - Also known as pol1. Experimental evidence at protein level: Swiss-Prot protein existence level 1. From Thermus aquaticus. Used in the PCR method because of its high thermostability. Has a relatively high error rate because it lacks exonuclease proofreading functionality.
   8429..8653    +  polyA_signal   bGH poly(A) signal: bovine growth hormone polyadenylation signal
   8657..8678    +  promoter       SV40 promoter (fragment): SV40 enhancer and early promoter
   8683..8699    +  misc_feature   MCS (fragment): pBluescript multiple cloning site
   8748..8764    -  protein_bind   lac operator: The lac repressor binds to the lac operator to inhibit transcription in E. coli. This inhibition can be relieved by adding lactose or isopropyl-β-D-thiogalactopyranoside (IPTG). lac repressor encoded by lacI
   8772..8802    -  promoter       lac promoter: promoter for the E. coli lac operon
   8817..8838    -  protein_bind   CAP binding site: CAP binding activates transcription in the presence of cAMP. E. coli catabolite activator protein
   8851..8943    -  CDS            lacI (fragment): lac repressor; lacI; The lac repressor binds to the lac operator to inhibit transcription in E. coli. This inhibition can be relieved by adding lactose or isopropyl-β-D-thiogalactopyranoside (IPTG).
   9126..9714    -  rep_origin     ori: high-copy-number ColE1/pMB1/pBR322/pUC origin of replication
>Addgene plasmid #208952 | Polymerase variant click editor (CE1) - pCMV-T7-PCV2-nCas9-TaqStoffel (JO595) | addgene full sequence | sequence record 415741 | Addgene NGS Result
GAAGATCCTTTGATCTTTTCTACGGGGTCTGACGCTCAGTGGAACGAAAACTCACGTTAAGGGATTTTGG
TCATGAGATTATCAAAAAGGATCTTCACCTAGATCCTTTTAAATTAAAAATGAAGTTTTAAATCAATCTA
AAGTATATATGAGTAAACTTGGTCTGACAGTTACCAATGCTTAATCAGTGAGGCACCTATCTCAGCGATC
TGTCTATTTCGTTCATCCATAGTTGCCTGACTCCCCGTCGTGTAGATAACTACGATACGGGAGGGCTTAC
CATCTGGCCCCAGTGCTGCAATGATACCGCGCGAACCACGCTCACCGGCTCCAGATTTATCAGCAATAAA
CCAGCCAGCCGGAAGGGCCGAGCGCAGAAGTGGTCCTGCAACTTTATCCGCCTCCATCCAGTCTATTAAT
TGTTGCCGGGAAGCTAGAGTAAGTAGTTCGCCAGTTAATAGTTTGCGCAACGTTGTTGCCATTGCTACAG
GCATCGTGGTGTCACGCTCGTCGTTTGGTATGGCTTCATTCAGCTCCGGTTCCCAACGATCAAGGCGAGT
TACATGATCCCCCATGTTGTGCAAAAAAGCGGTTAGCTCCTTCGGTCCTCCGATCGTTGTCAGAAGTAAG
TTGGCCGCAGTGTTATCACTCATGGTTATGGCAGCACTGCATAATTCTCTTACTGTCATGCCATCCGTAA
GATGCTTTTCTGTGACTGGTGAGTACTCAACCAAGTCATTCTGAGAATAGTGTATGCGGCGACCGAGTTG
CTCTTGCCCGGCGTCAATACGGGATAATACCGCGCCACATAGCAGAACTTTAAAAGTGCTCATCATTGGA
AAACGTTCTTCGGGGCGAAAACTCTCAAGGATCTTACCGCTGTTGAGATCCAGTTCGATGTAACCCACTC
GTGCACCCAACTGATCTTCAGCATCTTTTACTTTCACCAGCGTTTCTGGGTGAGCAAAAACAGGAAGGCA
AAATGCCGCAAAAAAGGGAATAAGGGCGACACGGAAATGTTGAATACTCATACTCTTCCTTTTTCAATAT
TATTGAAGCATTTATCAGGGTTATTGTCTCATGAGCGGATACATATTTGAATGTATTTAGAAAAATAAAC
AAATAGGGGTTCCGCGCACATTTCCCCGAAAAGTGCCACCTGACGTCGACGGATCGGGAGATCGATCTCC
CGATCCCCTAGGGTCGACTCTCAGTACAATCTGCTCTGATGCCGCATAGTTAAGCCAGTATCTGCTCCCT
GCTTGTGTGTTGGAGGTCGCTGAGTAGTGCGCGAGCAAAATTTAAGCTACAACAAGGCAAGGCTTGACCG
ACAATTGCATGAAGAATCTGCTTAGGGTTAGGCGTTTTGCGCTGCTTCGCGATGTACGGGCCAGATATAC
GCGTTGACATTGATTATTGACTAGTTATTAATAGTAATCAATTACGGGGTCATTAGTTCATAGCCCATAT
ATGGAGTTCCGCGTTACATAACTTACGGTAAATGGCCCGCCTGGCTGACCGCCCAACGACCCCCGCCCAT
TGACGTCAATAATGACGTATGTTCCCATAGTAACGCCAATAGGGACTTTCCATTGACGTCAATGGGTGGA
GTATTTACGGTAAACTGCCCACTTGGCAGTACATCAAGTGTATCATATGCCAAGTACGCCCCCTATTGAC
GTCAATGACGGTAAATGGCCCGCCTGGCATTATGCCCAGTACATGACCTTATGGGACTTTCCTACTTGGC
AGTACATCTACGTATTAGTCATCGCTATTACCATGGTGATGCGGTTTTGGCAGTACATCAATGGGCGTGG
ATAGCGGTTTGACTCACGGGGATTTCCAAGTCTCCACCCCATTGACGTCAATGGGAGTTTGTTTTGGCAC
CAAAATCAACGGGACTTTCCAAAATGTCGTAACAACTCCGCCCCATTGACGCAAATGGGCGGTAGGCGTG
TACGGTGGGAGGTCTATATAAGCAGAGCTGGTTTAGTGAACCGTCAGATCCGCTAGAGATCCGCGGCCGC
TAATACGACTCACTATAGGGAGAGCCGCCACCATGAGCCCATCTAAGAAAAACGGCAGAAGCGGACCTCA
ACCTCACAAGCGGTGGGTCTTTACCCTGAACAACCCCAGCGAAGATGAGAGAAAGAAGATCCGGGACCTG
CCTATCAGCCTGTTCGACTACTTCATCGTGGGCGAGGAAGGAAATGAGGAAGGCCGGACCCCCCACCTGC
AGGGCTTCGCCAACTTCGTGAAAAAGCAGACCTTCAACAAGGTGAAGTGGTACCTGGGCGCTAGATGCCA
CATCGAGAAGGCCAAGGGCACCGACCAGCAGAACAAAGAGTACTGCAGCAAGGAAGGCAATCTGCTGATG
GAATGTGGCGCCCCTAGATCCCAGGGACAGAGAAGCGGAGGCTCTAGCGGCTCCGAGACACCCGGCACAT
CTGAGTCCGCCACCCCTGAGAGCAGCGGCGGCAGCGACAAGAAGTACAGCATCGGCCTGGACATCGGCAC
CAACTCTGTGGGCTGGGCCGTGATCACCGACGAGTACAAGGTGCCCAGCAAGAAATTCAAGGTGCTGGGC
AACACCGACCGGCACAGCATCAAGAAGAACCTGATCGGAGCCCTGCTGTTCGACAGCGGCGAAACAGCCG
AGGCCACCCGGCTGAAGAGAACCGCCAGAAGAAGATACACCAGACGGAAGAACCGGATCTGCTATCTGCA
AGAGATCTTCAGCAACGAGATGGCCAAGGTGGACGACAGCTTCTTCCACAGACTGGAAGAGTCCTTCCTG
GTGGAAGAGGATAAGAAGCACGAGCGGCACCCCATCTTCGGCAACATCGTGGACGAGGTGGCCTACCACG
AGAAGTACCCCACCATCTACCACCTGAGAAAGAAACTGGTGGACAGCACCGACAAGGCCGACCTGCGGCT
GATCTATCTGGCCCTGGCCCACATGATCAAGTTCCGGGGCCACTTCCTGATCGAGGGCGACCTGAACCCC
GACAACAGCGACGTGGACAAGCTGTTCATCCAGCTGGTGCAGACCTACAACCAGCTGTTCGAGGAAAACC
CCATCAACGCCAGCGGCGTGGACGCCAAGGCCATCCTGTCTGCCAGACTGAGCAAGAGCAGACGGCTGGA
AAATCTGATCGCCCAGCTGCCCGGCGAGAAGAAGAATGGCCTGTTCGGAAACCTGATTGCCCTGAGCCTG
GGCCTGACCCCCAACTTCAAGAGCAACTTCGACCTGGCCGAGGATGCCAAACTGCAGCTGAGCAAGGACA
CCTACGACGACGACCTGGACAACCTGCTGGCCCAGATCGGCGACCAGTACGCCGACCTGTTTCTGGCCGC
CAAGAACCTGTCCGACGCCATCCTGCTGAGCGACATCCTGAGAGTGAACACCGAGATCACCAAGGCCCCC
CTGAGCGCCTCTATGATCAAGAGATACGACGAGCACCACCAGGACCTGACCCTGCTGAAAGCTCTCGTGC
GGCAGCAGCTGCCTGAGAAGTACAAAGAGATTTTCTTCGACCAGAGCAAGAACGGCTACGCCGGCTACAT
TGACGGCGGAGCCAGCCAGGAAGAGTTCTACAAGTTCATCAAGCCCATCCTGGAAAAGATGGACGGCACC
GAGGAACTGCTCGTGAAGCTGAACAGAGAGGACCTGCTGCGGAAGCAGCGGACCTTCGACAACGGCAGCA
TCCCCCACCAGATCCACCTGGGAGAGCTGCACGCCATTCTGCGGCGGCAGGAAGATTTTTACCCATTCCT
GAAGGACAACCGGGAAAAGATCGAGAAGATCCTGACCTTCCGCATCCCCTACTACGTGGGCCCTCTGGCC
AGGGGAAACAGCAGATTCGCCTGGATGACCAGAAAGAGCGAGGAAACCATCACCCCCTGGAACTTCGAGG
AAGTGGTGGACAAGGGCGCTTCCGCCCAGAGCTTCATCGAGCGGATGACCAACTTCGATAAGAACCTGCC
CAACGAGAAGGTGCTGCCCAAGCACAGCCTGCTGTACGAGTACTTCACCGTGTATAACGAGCTGACCAAA
GTGAAATACGTGACCGAGGGAATGAGAAAGCCCGCCTTCCTGAGCGGCGAGCAGAAAAAGGCCATCGTGG
ACCTGCTGTTCAAGACCAACCGGAAAGTGACCGTGAAGCAGCTGAAAGAGGACTACTTCAAGAAAATCGA
GTGCTTCGACTCCGTGGAAATCTCCGGCGTGGAAGATCGGTTCAACGCCTCCCTGGGCACATACCACGAT
CTGCTGAAAATTATCAAGGACAAGGACTTCCTGGACAATGAGGAAAACGAGGACATTCTGGAAGATATCG
TGCTGACCCTGACACTGTTTGAGGACAGAGAGATGATCGAGGAACGGCTGAAAACCTATGCCCACCTGTT
CGACGACAAAGTGATGAAGCAGCTGAAGCGGCGGAGATACACCGGCTGGGGCAGGCTGAGCCGGAAGCTG
ATCAACGGCATCCGGGACAAGCAGTCCGGCAAGACAATCCTGGATTTCCTGAAGTCCGACGGCTTCGCCA
ACAGAAACTTCATGCAGCTGATCCACGACGACAGCCTGACCTTTAAAGAGGACATCCAGAAAGCCCAGGT
GTCCGGCCAGGGCGATAGCCTGCACGAGCACATTGCCAATCTGGCCGGCAGCCCCGCCATTAAGAAGGGC
ATCCTGCAGACAGTGAAGGTGGTGGACGAGCTCGTGAAAGTGATGGGCCGGCACAAGCCCGAGAACATCG
TGATCGAAATGGCCAGAGAGAACCAGACCACCCAGAAGGGACAGAAGAACAGCCGCGAGAGAATGAAGCG
GATCGAAGAGGGCATCAAAGAGCTGGGCAGCCAGATCCTGAAAGAACACCCCGTGGAAAACACCCAGCTG
CAGAACGAGAAGCTGTACCTGTACTACCTGCAGAATGGGCGGGATATGTACGTGGACCAGGAACTGGACA
TCAACCGGCTGTCCGACTACGATGTGGACGCTATCGTGCCTCAGAGCTTTCTGAAGGACGACTCCATCGA
CAACAAGGTGCTGACCAGAAGCGACAAGAACCGGGGCAAGAGCGACAACGTGCCCTCCGAAGAGGTCGTG
AAGAAGATGAAGAACTACTGGCGGCAGCTGCTGAACGCCAAGCTGATTACCCAGAGAAAGTTCGACAATC
TGACCAAGGCCGAGAGAGGCGGCCTGAGCGAACTGGATAAGGCCGGCTTCATCAAGAGACAGCTGGTGGA
AACCCGGCAGATCACAAAGCACGTGGCACAGATCCTGGACTCCCGGATGAACACTAAGTACGACGAGAAT
GACAAGCTGATCCGGGAAGTGAAAGTGATCACCCTGAAGTCCAAGCTGGTGTCCGATTTCCGGAAGGATT
TCCAGTTTTACAAAGTGCGCGAGATCAACAACTACCACCACGCCCACGACGCCTACCTGAACGCCGTCGT
GGGAACCGCCCTGATCAAAAAGTACCCTAAGCTGGAAAGCGAGTTCGTGTACGGCGACTACAAGGTGTAC
GACGTGCGGAAGATGATCGCCAAGAGCGAGCAGGAAATCGGCAAGGCTACCGCCAAGTACTTCTTCTACA
GCAACATCATGAACTTTTTCAAGACCGAGATTACCCTGGCCAACGGCGAGATCCGGAAGCGGCCTCTGAT
CGAGACAAACGGCGAAACCGGGGAGATCGTGTGGGATAAGGGCCGGGATTTTGCCACCGTGCGGAAAGTG
CTGAGCATGCCCCAAGTGAATATCGTGAAAAAGACCGAGGTGCAGACAGGCGGCTTCAGCAAAGAGTCTA
TCCTGCCCAAGAGGAACAGCGATAAGCTGATCGCCAGAAAGAAGGACTGGGACCCTAAGAAGTACGGCGG
CTTCGACAGCCCCACCGTGGCCTATTCTGTGCTGGTGGTGGCCAAAGTGGAAAAGGGCAAGTCCAAGAAA
CTGAAGAGTGTGAAAGAGCTGCTGGGGATCACCATCATGGAAAGAAGCAGCTTCGAGAAGAATCCCATCG
ACTTTCTGGAAGCCAAGGGCTACAAAGAAGTGAAAAAGGACCTGATCATCAAGCTGCCTAAGTACTCCCT
GTTCGAGCTGGAAAACGGCCGGAAGAGAATGCTGGCCTCTGCCGGCGAACTGCAGAAGGGAAACGAACTG
GCCCTGCCCTCCAAATATGTGAACTTCCTGTACCTGGCCAGCCACTATGAGAAGCTGAAGGGCTCCCCCG
AGGATAATGAGCAGAAACAGCTGTTTGTGGAACAGCACAAGCACTACCTGGACGAGATCATCGAGCAGAT
CAGCGAGTTCTCCAAGAGAGTGATCCTGGCCGACGCTAATCTGGACAAAGTGCTGTCCGCCTACAACAAG
CACCGGGATAAGCCCATCAGAGAGCAGGCCGAGAATATCATCCACCTGTTTACCCTGACCAATCTGGGAG
CCCCTGCCGCCTTCAAGTACTTTGACACCACCATCGACCGGAAGAGGTACACCAGCACCAAAGAGGTGCT
GGACGCCACCCTGATCCACCAGAGCATCACCGGCCTGTACGAGACACGGATCGACCTGTCTCAGCTGGGA
GGTGACTCCGGCGGAAGCTCTGGTGGCAGCAAGCGGACCGCCGACGGCTCTGAATTCGAGAGCCCTAAGA
AGAAAAGAAAGGTGAGCGGAGGCTCTAGCGGCGGAAGCGCCCTCGAGGAGGCCCCTTGGCCTCCCCCCGA
GGGCGCCTTTGTGGGCTTCGTGCTGTCCAGAAAAGAACCCATGTGGGCCGATCTGCTGGCTCTGGCTGCT
GCCAGAGGAGGCCGCGTTCACCGGGCTCCTGAGCCTTACAAGGCCCTGAGAGATCTGAAAGAAGCCAGAG
GCCTGCTGGCCAAAGACCTGAGCGTGCTGGCCCTCAGGGAAGGACTCGGCCTGCCACCAGGCGACGACCC
CATGCTGCTAGCCTACCTGCTGGATCCTAGCAACACCACCCCTGAGGGCGTGGCTAGACGGTACGGCGGC
GAGTGGACAGAGGAAGCCGGAGAGAGAGCCGCCCTGTCCGAGCGGCTGTTCGCCAACCTGTGGGGCAGAC
TGGAAGGAGAAGAGAGACTGCTGTGGCTGTACAGAGAAGTGGAAAGACCTCTGAGCGCCGTCCTGGCCCA
CATGGAAGCTACAGGCGTGCGGCTGGACGTGGCCTATCTGCGGGCCCTGAGCCTGGAGGTGGCCGAGGAA
ATCGCCCGGCTGGAGGCTGAGGTGTTTAGACTGGCCGGCCACCCGTTCAACCTGAACAGCCGGGACCAGC
TGGAGAGAGTGCTGTTCGACGAGCTGGGCCTGCCTGCCATCGGCAAGACCGAGAAGACCGGAAAGAGAAG
CACCAGCGCCGCCGTGCTGGAGGCCCTGAGAGAAGCTCACCCCATCGTGGAAAAGATCCTGCAGTACAGA
GAGCTGACCAAGCTGAAGTCCACCTACATCGACCCCCTGCCAGACCTCATCCACCCTAGAACAGGCCGGC
TGCACACAAGATTCAACCAGACCGCCACAGCCACCGGCAGACTGAGTTCTAGCGACCCTAATCTGCAGAA
CATCCCTGTGAGAACCCCTCTGGGCCAGAGAATCCGGCGGGCCTTCATCGCCGAGGAAGGCTGGCTGCTT
GTGGCCCTGGACTACAGCCAGATTGAGCTCAGGGTGCTGGCCCACCTGTCTGGCGATGAGAACCTGATCA
GAGTGTTCCAAGAGGGCAGAGATATCCACACCGAGACAGCCAGCTGGATGTTCGGCGTGCCTAGAGAAGC
CGTGGACCCCCTGATGAGAAGAGCCGCTAAGACCATCAACTTCGGCGTGCTGTACGGAATGAGCGCCCAC
AGACTGTCTCAGGAGCTGGCAATCCCTTACGAGGAAGCCCAGGCCTTTATTGAGCGGTACTTCCAGAGCT
TCCCTAAGGTGCGGGCTTGGATCGAGAAGACACTGGAAGAGGGTCGGAGGAGGGGCTACGTAGAAACCCT
GTTTGGCAGACGGCGGTATGTGCCTGACCTGGAAGCTAGAGTCAAGAGCGTGCGGGAAGCTGCCGAGAGA
ATGGCCTTCAATATGCCTGTGCAGGGCACAGCCGCAGACCTGATGAAGCTGGCCATGGTGAAGCTGTTCC
CCAGACTGGAAGAGATGGGAGCCAGAATGCTGCTGCAAGTGCATGATGAGCTGGTGCTGGAAGCCCCAAA
GGAGCGCGCCGAGGCAGTGGCTAGACTGGCCAAGGAGGTGATGGAAGGCGTCTACCCCCTGGCCGTGCCC
CTGGAAGTGGAGGTTGGCATCGGCGAAGATTGGCTTTCTGCTAAAGAATCTGGCGGCTCAAAAAGAACCG
CCGACGGCAGCGAATTCGAGTCTCCCAAGAAGAAGAGGAAAGTCTGACCGGTCATCATCACCATCACCAT
TGAGTTTAAACCCGCTGATCAGCCTCGACTGTGCCTTCTAGTTGCCAGCCATCTGTTGTTTGCCCCTCCC
CCGTGCCTTCCTTGACCCTGGAAGGTGCCACTCCCACTGTCCTTTCCTAATAAAATGAGGAAATTGCATC
GCATTGTCTGAGTAGGTGTCATTCTATTCTGGGGGGTGGGGTGGGGCAGGACAGCAAGGGGGAGGATTGG
GAAGACAATAGCAGGCATGCTGGGGATGCGGTGGGCTCTATGGCTTCTGAGGCGGAAAGAACCAGCTGGG
GCTCGATACCGTCGACCTCTAGCTAGAGCTTGGCGTAATCATGGTCATAGCTGTTTCCTGTGTGAAATTG
TTATCCGCTCACAATTCCACACAACATACGAGCCGGAAGCATAAAGTGTAAAGCCTAGGGTGCCTAATGA
GTGAGCTAACTCACATTAATTGCGTTGCGCTCACTGCCCGCTTTCCAGTCGGGAAACCTGTCGTGCCAGC
TGCATTAATGAATCGGCCAACGCGCGGGGAGAGGCGGTTTGCGTATTGGGCGCTCTTCCGCTTCCTCGCT
CACTGACTCGCTGCGCTCGGTCGTTCGGCTGCGGCGAGCGGTATCAGCTCACTCAAAGGCGGTAATACGG
TTATCCACAGAATCAGGGGATAACGCAGGAAAGAACATGTGAGCAAAAGGCCAGCAAAAGGCCAGGAACC
GTAAAAAGGCCGCGTTGCTGGCGTTTTTCCATAGGCTCCGCCCCCCTGACGAGCATCACAAAAATCGACG
CTCAAGTCAGAGGTGGCGAAACCCGACAGGACTATAAAGATACCAGGCGTTTCCCCCTGGAAGCTCCCTC
GTGCGCTCTCCTGTTCCGACCCTGCCGCTTACCGGATACCTGTCCGCCTTTCTCCCTTCGGGAAGCGTGG
CGCTTTCTCATAGCTCACGCTGTAGGTATCTCAGTTCGGTGTAGGTCGTTCGCTCCAAGCTGGGCTGTGT
GCACGAACCCCCCGTTCAGCCCGACCGCTGCGCCTTATCCGGTAACTATCGTCTTGAGTCCAACCCGGTA
AGACACGACTTATCGCCACTGGCAGCAGCCACTGGTAACAGGATTAGCAGAGCGAGGTATGTAGGCGGTG
CTACAGAGTTCTTGAAGTGGTGGCCTAACTACGGCTACACTAGAAGAACAGTATTTGGTATCTGCGCTCT
GCTGAAGCCAGTTACCTTCGGAAAAAGAGTTGGTAGCTCTTGATCCGGCAAACAAACCACCGCTGGTAGC
GGTGGTTTTTTTGTTTGCAAGCAGCAGATTACGCGCAGAAAAAAAGGATCTCAA
